Addgene plasmid #47867: pSimpleII-NLS-NmCas9-HA-NLS(s)
Purpose: This plasmid encode NmCas9 with two NLS and a HA tag
Depositing lab: Erik Sontheimer & James Thomson. Depositing organization: Morgridge Institute for Research. Publication: Efficient genome engineering in human pluripotent stem cells using Cas9 from Neisseria meningitidis. Hou Z, Zhang Y, Propson NE, Howden SE, Chu LF, Sontheimer EJ, Thomson JA. Proc Natl Acad Sci U S A. 2013 Aug 12. 10.1073/pnas.1313587110 PubMed 23940360.
Backbone
  Vector backbone: pSimpleII
  Backbone size w/o insert (bp): 5000
  Total vector size (bp): 8501
  Vector type: Mammalian Expression, CRISPR
Growth in bacteria
  Bacterial resistance: Ampicillin, 100 μg/mL
  Growth temperature: 37°C
  Growth strain: Top10
  Copy number: Unknown
Gene/Insert
  Gene/Insert name: NmCas9 (alt name: CSN1)
  Species: N meningitidis
  Insert size (bp): 3243
  Promoter: EF1a
  Tag / fusion protein: NLS (N terminal on insert); NLS (C terminal on insert); HA (C terminal on insert)
  Cloning method: Unknown
  Sequencing primers: 5′ n/a; 3′ n/a
Terms and licenses: Academic/Nonprofit Terms; Industry Terms: Not Available to Industry
How to cite: pSimpleII-NLS-NmCas9-HA-NLS(s) was a gift from Erik Sontheimer & James Thomson (Addgene plasmid # 47867 ; http://n2t.net/addgene:47867 ; RRID:Addgene_47867)
