[The description below was written by a language model from this plasmid's Addgene catalogue record, the feature table of its GenBank file and pLannotate feature annotations shown in this document.]
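Description:
pSimpleII-NLS-NmCas9-HA-NLS(s) is an 8.5 kb mammalian expression plasmid for CRISPR genome engineering, built on the pSimpleII backbone. It is propagated in E. coli through a high-copy ColE1/pUC-type origin and selected with ampicillin via the β-lactamase gene and its native promoter. The backbone also carries a mini-oriP, an internally truncated form of the Epstein-Barr virus replication origin. This element can support episomal maintenance in cells that supply EBNA1, but no EBNA1 gene is annotated on the plasmid. No intact mammalian selection marker is annotated either. The short fragments called as SV40 promoter, TcR, lacI and bom, together with the lac promoter/operator region, look like cloning remnants rather than functional modules.

The payload is a single expression cassette in which the strong constitutive human EF-1α promoter drives the Cas9 endonuclease from Neisseria meningitidis (NmCas9, also called CSN1), terminated by the bovine growth hormone polyadenylation signal. According to the catalogue entry, the protein has a nuclear localization signal at each end and a C-terminal HA epitope. The full-sequence annotation shows a short HA match followed by an NLS just downstream of the Cas9 coding region. A separate 901 bp partial GenBank record shows a Kozak consensus and an SV40 large T antigen NLS, consistent with the N-terminal end of the open reading frame. The two NLSs direct the bacterial nuclease into the nucleus, and the HA tag allows it to be detected.

No guide RNA or tracrRNA cassette is annotated, so the RNA components must be supplied separately. The associated publication used NmCas9 for genome engineering in human pluripotent stem cells.
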