Features (pLannotate 1.2.2; 16 found; start..end, strand, type, name):
     36..80      -  misc_feature   bom (fragment): basis of mobility region from pBR322
    236..1409    +  promoter       EF-1α promoter: strong constitutive promoter for human elongation factor EF-1α
   1446..4692    +  CDS            NmCas9 (fragment): Cas9 endonuclease from the Neisseria meningitidis Type II CRISPR/Cas system (Esvelt et al., 2013) generates RNA-guided double strand breaks in DNA
   4691..4717    +  CDS            3xHA (fragment): three tandem HA epitope tags
   4724..4750    +  CDS            NLS: nuclear localization signal (Makkerh et al., 1996)
   4772..4996    +  polyA_signal   bGH poly(A) signal: bovine growth hormone polyadenylation signal
   5000..5021    +  promoter       SV40 promoter (fragment): SV40 enhancer and early promoter
   5026..5145    +  CDS            TcR (fragment): tetracycline efflux protein; tet; confers resistance to tetracycline
   5185..6298    +  rep_origin     mini-oriP: internally truncated variant of the Epstein-Barr virus oriP replication origin (Tanaka et al., 1999)
   6368..6384    -  protein_bind   lac operator: The lac repressor binds to the lac operator to inhibit transcription in E. coli. This inhibition can be relieved by adding lactose or isopropyl-β-D-thiogalactopyranoside (IPTG). lac repressor encoded by lacI
   6392..6422    -  promoter       lac promoter: promoter for the E. coli lac operon
   6437..6458    -  protein_bind   CAP binding site: CAP binding activates transcription in the presence of cAMP. E. coli catabolite activator protein
   6471..6563    -  CDS            lacI (fragment): lac repressor; lacI; The lac repressor binds to the lac operator to inhibit transcription in E. coli. This inhibition can be relieved by adding lactose or isopropyl-β-D-thiogalactopyranoside (IPTG).
   6746..7334    -  rep_origin     ori: high-copy-number ColE1/pMB1/pBR322/pUC origin of replication
   7505..8365    -  CDS            AmpR: β-lactamase; bla; confers resistance to ampicillin, carbenicillin, and related antibiotics
   8366..8470    -  promoter       AmpR promoter: bla
>Addgene plasmid #47867 | pSimpleII-NLS-NmCas9-HA-NLS(s) | depositor full sequence | sequence record 68412 | pSimpleII-NLS-NmCas9-HA-NLS(s) sequence 8501 bps
GACGGATCGGGAGATCTCCCGATCCCCTATGGTCGACTCTCAGTACAATCTGCTCTGATGCCGCATAGTT
AAGCCAGTATCTGCTCCCTGCTTGTGTGTTGGAGGTCGCTGAGTAGTGCGCGAGCAAAATTTAAGCTACA
ACAAGGCAAGGCTTGACCGACAATTGCATGAAGAATCTGCTTAGGGTTAGGCGTTTTGCGCTGCTTCGGG
GGTGAGGCTCCGGTGCCCGTCGTGAGGCTCCGGTGCCCGTCAGTGGGCAGAGCGCACATCGCCCACAGTC
CCCGAGAAGTTGGGGGGAGGGGTCGGCAATTGAACCGGTGCCTAGAGAAGGTGGCGCGGGGTAAACTGGG
AAAGTGATGTCGTGTACTGGCTCCGCCTTTTTCCCGAGGGTGGGGGAGAACCGTATATAAGTGCAGTAGT
CGCCGTGAACGTTCTTTTTCGCAACGGGTTTGCCGCCAGAACACAGGTAAGTGCCGTGTGTGGTTCCCGC
GGGCCTGGCCTCTTTACGGGTTATGGCCCTTGCGTGCCTTGAATTACTTCCACCTGGCTCCAGTACGTGA
TTCTTGATCCCGAGCTGGAGCCAGGGGCGGGCCTTGCGCTTTAGGAGCCCCTTCGCCTCGTGCTTGAGTT
GAGGCCTGGCCTGGGCGCTGGGGCCGCCGCGTGCGAATCTGGTGGCACCTTCGCGCCTGTCTCGCTGCTT
TCGATAAGTCTCTAGCCATTTAAAATTTTTGATGACCTGCTGCGACGCTTTTTTTCTGGCAAGATAGTCT
TGTAAATGCGGGCCAGGATCTGCACACTGGTATTTCGGTTTTTGGGGCCGCGGGCGGCGACGGGGCCCGT
GCGTCCCAGCGCACATGTTCGGCGAGGCGGGGCCTGCGAGCGCGGCCACCGAGAATCGGACGGGGGTCGG
ACGGGGGTAGTCTCAAGCTGGCCGGCCTGCTCTGGTGCCTGGCCTCGCGCCGCCGTGTATCGCCCCGCCC
TGGGCGGCAAGGCTGGCCCGGTCGGCACCAGTTGCGTGAGCGGAAAGATGGCCGCTTCCCGGCCCTGCTC
CAGGGGGCTCAAAATGGAGGACGCGGCGCTCGGGAGAGCGGGCGGGTGAGTCACCCACACAAAGGAAAGG
GGCCTTTCCGTCCTCAGCCGTCGCTTCATGTGACTCCACGGAGTACCGGGCGCCGTCCAGGCACCTCGAT
TAGTTCTGGAGCTTTTGGAGTACGTCGTCTTTAGGTTGGGGGGAGGGGTTTTATGCGATGGAGTTTCCCC
ACACTGAGTGGGTGGAGACTGAAGTTAGGCCAGCTTGGCACTTGATGTAATTCTCCTTGGAATTTGCCCT
TTTTGAGTTTGGATCTTGGTTCATTCTCAAGCCTCAGACAGTGGTTCAAAGTTTTTTTCTTCCATTTCAG
GTGTCGTGAACACCGCCACCATGGTGCCTAAGAAGAAGAGAAAGGTGGCTGCCTTCAAACCTAATTCAAT
CAACTACATCCTCGGCCTCGATATCGGCATCGCATCCGTCGGCTGGGCGATGGTAGAAATTGACGAAGAA
GAAAACCCCATCCGCCTGATTGATTTGGGCGTGCGCGTATTTGAGCGTGCCGAAGTACCGAAAACAGGCG
ACTCCCTTGCCATGGCAAGGCGTTTGGCGCGCAGTGTTCGCCGCCTGACCCGCCGTCGCGCCCACCGCCT
GCTTCGGACCCGCCGCCTATTGAAACGCGAAGGCGTATTACAAGCCGCCAATTTTGACGAAAACGGCTTG
ATTAAATCCTTACCGAATACACCATGGCAACTTCGCGCAGCCGCATTAGACCGCAAACTGACGCCTTTAG
AGTGGTCGGCAGTCTTGTTGCATTTAATCAAACATCGCGGCTATTTATCGCAACGGAAAAACGAGGGCGA
AACTGCCGATAAGGAGCTTGGCGCTTTGCTTAAAGGCGTAGCCGGCAATGCCCATGCCTTACAGACAGGC
GATTTCCGCACACCGGCCGAATTGGCTTTAAATAAATTTGAGAAAGAAAGCGGCCATATCCGCAATCAGC
GCAGCGATTATTCGCATACGTTCAGCCGCAAAGATTTACAGGCGGAGCTGATTTTGCTGTTTGAAAAACA
AAAAGAATTTGGCAATCCGCATGTTTCAGGCGGCCTTAAAGAAGGTATTGAAACCCTACTGATGACGCAA
CGCCCTGCCCTGTCCGGCGATGCCGTTCAAAAAATGTTGGGGCATTGCACCTTCGAACCGGCAGAGCCGA
AAGCCGCTAAAAACACCTACACAGCCGAACGTTTCATCTGGCTGACCAAGCTGAACAACCTGCGTATTTT
AGAGCAAGGCAGCGAGCGGCCATTGACCGATACCGAACGCGCCACGCTTATGGACGAGCCATACAGAAAA
TCCAAACTGACTTACGCACAAGCCCGTAAGCTGCTGGGTTTAGAAGATACCGCCTTTTTCAAAGGCTTGC
GCTATGGTAAAGACAATGCCGAAGCCTCAACATTGATGGAAATGAAGGCCTACCATGCCATCAGCCGTGC
ACTGGAAAAAGAAGGATTGAAAGACAAAAAATCCCCATTAAACCTTTCTCCCGAATTACAAGACGAAATC
GGCACGGCATTCTCCCTGTTCAAAACCGATGAAGACATTACAGGCCGTCTGAAAGACCGTATACAGCCCG
AAATCTTAGAAGCGCTGTTGAAACACATCAGCTTCGATAAGTTCGTCCAAATTTCCTTGAAAGCATTGCG
CCGAATTGTGCCTCTAATGGAACAAGGCAAACGTTACGATGAAGCCTGCGCCGAAATCTACGGAGACCAT
TACGGCAAGAAGAATACGGAAGAAAAGATTTATCTGCCGCCGATTCCCGCCGACGAAATCCGCAACCCCG
TCGTCTTGCGCGCCTTATCTCAAGCACGTAAGGTCATTAACGGCGTGGTACGCCGTTACGGCTCCCCAGC
TCGTATCCATATTGAAACTGCAAGGGAAGTAGGTAAATCGTTTAAAGACCGCAAAGAAATTGAGAAACGC
CAAGAAGAAAACCGCAAAGACCGGGAAAAAGCCGCCGCCAAATTCCGAGAGTATTTCCCCAATTTTGTCG
GAGAACCCAAATCCAAAGATATTCTGAAACTGCGCCTGTACGAGCAACAACACGGCAAATGCCTGTATTC
GGGCAAAGAAATCAACTTAGGCCGTCTGAACGAAAAAGGCTATGTCGAAATCGACCATGCCCTGCCGTTC
TCGCGCACATGGGACGACAGTTTCAACAATAAAGTACTGGTATTGGGCAGCGAAAACCAAAACAAAGGCA
ATCAAACCCCTTACGAATACTTCAACGGCAAAGACAACAGCCGCGAATGGCAGGAATTTAAAGCGCGTGT
CGAAACCAGCCGTTTCCCGCGCAGTAAAAAACAACGGATTCTGCTGCAAAAATTCGATGAAGACGGCTTT
AAAGAACGCAATCTGAACGACACGCGCTACGTCAACCGTTTCCTGTGTCAATTTGTTGCCGACCGTATGC
GGCTGACAGGTAAAGGCAAGAAACGTGTCTTTGCATCCAACGGACAAATTACCAATCTGTTGCGCGGCTT
TTGGGGATTGCGCAAAGTGCGTGCGGAAAACGACCGCCATCACGCCTTGGACGCCGTCGTCGTTGCCTGC
TCGACCGTTGCCATGCAGCAGAAAATTACCCGTTTTGTACGCTATAAAGAGATGAACGCGTTTGACGGTA
AAACCATAGACAAAGAAACAGGAGAAGTGCTGCATCAAAAAACACACTTCCCACAACCTTGGGAATTTTT
CGCACAAGAAGTCATGATTCGCGTCTTCGGCAAACCGGACGGCAAACCCGAATTCGAAGAAGCCGATACC
CTAGAAAAACTGCGCACGTTGCTTGCCGAAAAATTATCATCTCGCCCCGAAGCCGTACACGAATACGTTA
CGCCACTGTTTGTTTCACGCGCGCCCAATCGGAAGATGAGCGGGCAAGGGCATATGGAGACCGTCAAATC
CGCCAAACGACTGGACGAAGGCGTCAGCGTGTTGCGCGTACCGCTGACACAGTTAAAACTGAAAGACTTG
GAAAAAATGGTCAATCGGGAGCGCGAACCTAAGCTATACGAAGCACTGAAAGCACGGCTGGAAGCACATA
AAGACGATCCTGCCAAAGCCTTTGCCGAGCCGTTTTACAAATACGATAAAGCAGGCAACCGCACCCAACA
GGTAAAAGCCGTACGCGTAGAGCAAGTACAGAAAACCGGCGTATGGGTGCGCAACCATAACGGTATTGCC
GACAACGCAACCATGGTGCGCGTAGATGTGTTTGAGAAAGGCGACAAGTATTATCTGGTACCGATTTACA
GTTGGCAGGTAGCGAAAGGGATTTTGCCGGATAGGGCTGTTGTACAAGGAAAAGATGAAGAAGATTGGCA
ACTTATTGATGATAGTTTCAACTTTAAATTCTCATTACACCCTAATGATTTAGTCGAGGTTATAACAAAA
AAAGCTAGAATGTTTGGTTACTTTGCCAGCTGCCATCGAGGCACAGGTAATATCAATATACGCATTCATG
ATCTTGATCATAAAATTGGCAAAAATGGAATACTGGAAGGTATCGGCGTCAAAACCGCCCTTTCATTCCA
AAAATACCAAATTGACGAACTGGGCAAAGAAATCAGACCATGCCGTCTGAAAAAACGCCCGCCTGTCCGT
TACCCATACGATGTTCCAGATTACGCTGCAGCTCCAGCAGCGAAGAAAAAGAAGCTGGATTAACTCGCTG
ATCAGCCTCGACTGTGCCTTCTAGTTGCCAGCCATCTGTTGTTTGCCCCTCCCCCGTGCCTTCCTTGACC
CTGGAAGGTGCCACTCCCACTGTCCTTTCCTAATAAAATGAGGAAATTGCATCGCATTGTCTGAGTAGGT
GTCATTCTATTCTGGGGGGTGGGGTGGGGCAGGACAGCAAGGGGGAGGATTGGGAAGACAATAGCAGGCA
TGCTGGGGATGCGGTGGGCTCTATGGCTTCTGAGGCGGAAAGAACCAGCTGGGGCTCGACCGATGCCCTT
GAGAGCCTTCAACCCAGTCAGCTCCTTCCGGTGGGCGCGGGGCATGACTATCGTCGCCGCACTTATGACT
GTCTTCTTTATCATGCAACTCGTAGGACAGGTGCCTGGCCGGGGTCCCCCGGAAACTCGGCCGTGGTGAC
CATGCAGGAAAAGGACAAGCAGCGAAAATTCACGCCCCCTTGGGAGGTGGCGGCATATGCAAAGGATAGC
ACTCCCACTCTACTACTGGGTATCATATGCTGACTGTATATGCATGAGGATAGCATATGCTACCCGGATA
CAGATTAGGATAGCATATACTACCCAGATATAGATTAGGATAGCATATGCTACCCAGATATAGATTAGGA
TAGCCTATGCTACCCAGATATAAATTAGGATAGCATATACTACCCAGATATAGATTAGGATAGCATATGC
TACCCAGATATAGATTAGGATAGCCTATGCTACCCAGATATAGATTAGGATAGCATATGCTACCCAGATA
TAGATTAGGATAGCATATGCTATCCAGATATTTGGGTAGTATATGCTACCCAGATATAAATTAGGATAGC
ATATACTACCCTAATCTCTATTAGGATAGCATATGCTACCCGGATACAGATTAGGATAGCATATACTACC
CAGATATAGATTAGGATAGCATATGCTACCCAGATATAGATTAGGATAGCCTATGCTACCCAGATATAAA
TTAGGATAGCATATACTACCCAGATATAGATTAGGATAGCATATGCTACCCAGATATAGATTAGGATAGC
CTATGCTACCCAGATATAGATTAGGATAGCATATGCTATCCAGATATTTGGGTAGTATATGCTACCCATG
GCAACATTAGCCCACCGTGCTCTCAGCGACCTCGTGAATATGAGGACCAACAACCCTGTGCTTGGCGCTC
AGGCGCAAGTGTGTGTAATTTGTCCTCCAGATCGCAGCAATCGCGCCCCTATCTTGGCCCGCCCACCTAC
TTATGCAGGTATTCCCCGGGGTGCCATTAGTGGTTTTGTGGGCAAGTGGTTTGACCGCAGTGGTTAGCGG
GGTTACAATCAGCCAAGTTATTACACCCTTATTTTACAGTCCAAAACCGCAGGGCGGCGTGTGGGGGCTG
ACGCGATCGCTGTTCCTTAGGACCCTTTTACTAACCCTAATTCGATAGCATATGCTTCCCGTTGGGTAAC
ATATGCTATTGAATTAGGGTTAGTCTGGATAGTATATACTACTACCCGGGAAGCATATGCTACCCGTTTA
GGGTTATACCGTCGACCTCTAGCTAGAGCTTGGCGTAATCATGGTCATAGCTGTTTCCTGTGTGAAATTG
TTATCCGCTCACAATTCCACACAACATACGAGCCGGAAGCATAAAGTGTAAAGCCTGGGGTGCCTAATGA
GTGAGCTAACTCACATTAATTGCGTTGCGCTCACTGCCCGCTTTCCAGTCGGGAAACCTGTCGTGCCAGC
TGCATTAATGAATCGGCCAACGCGCGGGGAGAGGCGGTTTGCGTATTGGGCGCTCTTCCGCTTCCTCGCT
CACTGACTCGCTGCGCTCGGTCGTTCGGCTGCGGCGAGCGGTATCAGCTCACTCAAAGGCGGTAATACGG
TTATCCACAGAATCAGGGGATAACGCAGGAAAGAACATGTGAGCAAAAGGCCAGCAAAAGGCCAGGAACC
GTAAAAAGGCCGCGTTGCTGGCGTTTTTCCATAGGCTCCGCCCCCCTGACGAGCATCACAAAAATCGACG
CTCAAGTCAGAGGTGGCGAAACCCGACAGGACTATAAAGATACCAGGCGTTTCCCCCTGGAAGCTCCCTC
GTGCGCTCTCCTGTTCCGACCCTGCCGCTTACCGGATACCTGTCCGCCTTTCTCCCTTCGGGAAGCGTGG
CGCTTTCTCAATGCTCACGCTGTAGGTATCTCAGTTCGGTGTAGGTCGTTCGCTCCAAGCTGGGCTGTGT
GCACGAACCCCCCGTTCAGCCCGACCGCTGCGCCTTATCCGGTAACTATCGTCTTGAGTCCAACCCGGTA
AGACACGACTTATCGCCACTGGCAGCAGCCACTGGTAACAGGATTAGCAGAGCGAGGTATGTAGGCGGTG
CTACAGAGTTCTTGAAGTGGTGGCCTAACTACGGCTACACTAGAAGGACAGTATTTGGTATCTGCGCTCT
GCTGAAGCCAGTTACCTTCGGAAAAAGAGTTGGTAGCTCTTGATCCGGCAAACAAACCACCGCTGGTAGC
GGTGGTTTTTTTGTTTGCAAGCAGCAGATTACGCGCAGAAAAAAAGGATCTCAAGAAGATCCTTTGATCT
TTTCTACGGGGTCTGACGCTCAGTGGAACGAAAACTCACGTTAAGGGATTTTGGTCATGAGATTATCAAA
AAGGATCTTCACCTAGATCCTTTTAAATTAAAAATGAAGTTTTAAATCAATCTAAAGTATATATGAGTAA
ACTTGGTCTGACAGTTACCAATGCTTAATCAGTGAGGCACCTATCTCAGCGATCTGTCTATTTCGTTCAT
CCATAGTTGCCTGACTCCCCGTCGTGTAGATAACTACGATACGGGAGGGCTTACCATCTGGCCCCAGTGC
TGCAATGATACCGCGAGACCCACGCTCACCGGCTCCAGATTTATCAGCAATAAACCAGCCAGCCGGAAGG
GCCGAGCGCAGAAGTGGTCCTGCAACTTTATCCGCCTCCATCCAGTCTATTAATTGTTGCCGGGAAGCTA
GAGTAAGTAGTTCGCCAGTTAATAGTTTGCGCAACGTTGTTGCCATTGCTACAGGCATCGTGGTGTCACG
CTCGTCGTTTGGTATGGCTTCATTCAGCTCCGGTTCCCAACGATCAAGGCGAGTTACATGATCCCCCATG
TTGTGCAAAAAAGCGGTTAGCTCCTTCGGTCCTCCGATCGTTGTCAGAAGTAAGTTGGCCGCAGTGTTAT
CACTCATGGTTATGGCAGCACTGCATAATTCTCTTACTGTCATGCCATCCGTAAGATGCTTTTCTGTGAC
TGGTGAGTACTCAACCAAGTCATTCTGAGAATAGTGTATGCGGCGACCGAGTTGCTCTTGCCCGGCGTCA
ATACGGGATAATACCGCGCCACATAGCAGAACTTTAAAAGTGCTCATCATTGGAAAACGTTCTTCGGGGC
GAAAACTCTCAAGGATCTTACCGCTGTTGAGATCCAGTTCGATGTAACCCACTCGTGCACCCAACTGATC
TTCAGCATCTTTTACTTTCACCAGCGTTTCTGGGTGAGCAAAAACAGGAAGGCAAAATGCCGCAAAAAAG
GGAATAAGGGCGACACGGAAATGTTGAATACTCATACTCTTCCTTTTTCAATATTATTGAAGCATTTATC
AGGGTTATTGTCTCATGAGCGGATACATATTTGAATGTATTTAGAAAAATAAACAAATAGGGGTTCCGCG
CACATTTCCCCGAAAAGTGCCACCTGACGTC
