LOCUS       Exported 901 bp ds-DNA linear SYN 13-JUN-2021
DEFINITION  This plasmid encode NmCas9 with two NLS and a HA tag.
ACCESSION   .
VERSION     .
KEYWORDS    pSimpleII-NLS-NmCas9-HA-NLS(s)
SOURCE      synthetic DNA construct
  ORGANISM  synthetic DNA construct
REFERENCE   1 (bases 1 to 901)
  AUTHORS   Hou Z, Zhang Y, Propson NE, Howden SE, Chu LF, Sontheimer EJ,
            Thomson JA
  TITLE     Efficient genome engineering in human pluripotent stem cells using
            Cas9 from Neisseria meningitidis.
  JOURNAL   Proc Natl Acad Sci U S A. 2013 Aug 12.
  PUBMED    23940360
REFERENCE   2 (bases 1 to 901)
  AUTHORS   .
  TITLE     Direct Submission
  JOURNAL   Exported Jun 13, 2021 from SnapGene Server 1.1.58
            http://www.snapgene.com
FEATURES             Location/Qualifiers
     source          1..901
                     /organism="synthetic DNA construct"
                     /mol_type="other DNA"
     regulatory      5..14
                     /regulatory_class="other"
                     /note="vertebrate consensus sequence for strong initiation
                     of translation (Kozak, 1987)"
     CDS             17..37
                     /codon_start=1
                     /product="nuclear localization signal of SV40 (simian virus
                     40) large T antigen"
                     /label=SV40 NLS
                     /translation="PKKKRKV"
ORIGIN
        1 caccgccacc atggtgccta agaagaagag aaaggtggct gccttcaaac ctaattcaat
       61 caactacatc ctcggcctcg atatcggcat cgcatccgtc ggctgggcga tggtagaaat
      121 tgacgaagaa gaaaacccca tccgcctgat tgatttgggc gtgcgcgtat ttgagcgtgc
      181 cgaagtaccg aaaacaggcg actcccttgc catggcaagg cgtttggcgc gcagtgttcg
      241 ccgcctgacc cgccgtcgcg cccaccgcct gcttcggacc cgccgcctat tgaaacgcga
      301 aggcgtatta caagccgcca attttgacga aaacggcttg attaaatcct taccgaatac
      361 accatggcaa cttcgcgcag ccgcattaga ccgcaaactg acgcctttag agtggtcggc
      421 agtcttgttg catttaatca aacatcgcgg ctatttatcg caacggaaaa acgagggcga
      481 aactgccgat aaggagcttg gcgctttgct taaaggcgta gccggcaatg cccatgcctt
      541 acagacaggc gatttccgca caccggccga attggcttta aataaatttg agaaagaaag
      601 cggccatatc cgcaatcagc gcagcgatta ttcgcatacg ttcagccgca aagatttaca
      661 ggcggagctg attttgctgt ttgaaaaaca aaaagaattt ggcaatccgc atgtttcagg
      721 cggccttaaa gaaggtattg aaaccctact gatgacgcaa cgccctgccc tgtccggcga
      781 tgccgttcaa aaaatgttgg ggcattgcac cttcgaaccg gcagagccga aagccgctaa
      841 aaacacctac acagccgaac gtttcatctg gctgaccaag ctgaacaacc tgcgtatttt
      901 a
//
