>Addgene plasmid #47867 | pSimpleII-NLS-NmCas9-HA-NLS(s) | addgene partial sequence | sequence record 71617 | BGH-rev 5'-TAGAAGGCACAGTCGAGG-3'
TTCTTCGCTGCTGGAGCTGCAGCGTAATCTGGAACATCGTATGGGTAACGGACAGGCGGGCGTTTTTTCA
GACGGCATGGTCTGATTTCTTTGCCCAGTTCGTCAATTTGGTATTTTTGGAATGAAAGGGCGGTTTTGAC
GCCGATACCTTCCAGTATTCCATTTTTGCCAATTTTATGATCAAGATCATGAATGCGTATATTGATATTA
CCTGTGCCTCGATGGCAGCTGGCAAAGTAACCAAACATTCTAGCTTTTTTTGTTATAACCTCGACTAAAT
CATTAGGGTGTAATGAGAATTTAAAGTTGAAACTATCATCAATAAGTTGCCAATCTTCTTCATCTTTTCC
TTGTACAACAGCCCTATCCGGCAAAATCCCTTTCGCTACCTGCCAACTGTAAATCGGTACCAGATAATAC
TTGTCGCCTTTCTCAAACACATCTACGCGCACCATGGTTGCGTTGTCGGCAATACCGTTATGGTTGCGCA
CCCATACGCCGGTTTTCTGTACTTGCTCTACGCGTACGGCTTTTACCTGTTGGGTGCGGTTGCCTGCTTT
ATCGTATTTGTAAAACGGCTCGGCAAAGGCTTTGGCAGGATCGTCTTTATGTGCTTCCAGCCGTGCTTTC
AGTGCTTCGTATAGCTTAGGTTCGCGCTCCCGATTGACCATTTTTTCCAAGTCTTTCAGTTTTAACTGTG
TCAGCGGTACGCGCAACACGCTGACGCCTTCGTCCAGTCGTTTGGCGGATTTGACGGTCTCCATATGCCC
TTGCCCGCTCATCTTCCGATTGGGCGCGCGTGAAACAAACAGTGGCGTAACGTATTCGTGTACGGCTTCG
GGGCGAGATGATAATTTTTCGGCAAGCAACGTGCGCAGTTTTTCTAGGGTATCGGCTTCTTCGAATTCGG
GTTTGCCGTCCGG
